Addgene plasmid #242992: pSBtet-FAP-TGN38-GFP
Purpose: Inducible FAP-TGN38-GFP expression in mammalian cells
Depositing lab: Itay Budin. Depositing organization: University of California, San Diego (UCSD). Publication: Leaflet-specific phospholipid imaging using genetically encoded proximity sensors. Moore WM, Brea RJ, Knittel C, Wrightsman E, Hui B, Lou J, Ancajas CF, Best MD, Obara, CJ Devaraj NK, Budin I. Nat Chem Biol (2025). https://doi.org/10.1038/s41589-025-02021-z. PubMed 38746395.
Backbone
  Vector backbone: pSBtet-puro
  Backbone size w/o insert (bp): 5581
  Total vector size (bp): 7429
  Vector type: Mammalian Expression ; Sleeping Beauty
  Selectable markers: Puromycin
Growth in bacteria
  Bacterial resistance: Ampicillin, 100 μg/mL
  Growth temperature: 37°C
  Growth strain: DH5alpha
  Copy number: High Copy
Gene/Insert
  Gene/Insert name: dH6.2-TGN38-GFP (alt name: FAP-TGN38-GFP)
  Species: R. norvegicus (rat)
  Insert size (bp): 1848
  Entrez Gene: Tgoln2 (a.k.a. Tgn38, Tgoln1, Ttgn1)
  Promoter: Tight TRE
  Tag / fusion protein: FAP (N terminal on insert); GFP (C terminal on insert)
  Cloning method: Gibson Cloning
  Sequencing primers: 5′ GCCTGGAGCCAATTCCAACTC; 3′ GTCTATCGATGGAAGCTTGGC
Terms and licenses: Academic/Nonprofit Terms; Industry Terms: Not Available to Industry
How to cite: pSBtet-FAP-TGN38-GFP was a gift from Itay Budin (Addgene plasmid # 242992 ; http://n2t.net/addgene:242992 ; RRID:Addgene_242992)
