[The description below was written by a language model from this plasmid's Addgene catalogue record and pLannotate feature annotations shown in this document.]
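Description:
pSBtet-FAP-TGN38-GFP is a Sleeping Beauty transposon vector built on the pSBtet-puro backbone for doxycycline-inducible expression of a Golgi-targeted sensor protein in mammalian cells. It is a 7.4 kb plasmid propagated in E. coli at high copy from a ColE1/pUC-type origin under ampicillin selection (AmpR with its bla promoter). Sleeping Beauty vectors are normally integrated into the host genome by co-delivered transposase acting on flanking inverted repeats, although those repeats were not picked up in the automated feature table.

The payload is a 1.8 kb fusion, dH6.2-TGN38-GFP, driven by the tight TRE promoter (seven tet operators upstream of a minimal CMV promoter) and followed by an SV40 polyadenylation signal. At the N terminus sits a fluorogen-activating protein (FAP); the annotation detects it as two tandem immunoglobulin heavy-chain variable-region-like segments with short FAP-type matches, consistent with an antibody-derived fluorogen-binding domain. A short upstream match to VSV-G may correspond to a leader sequence, but the record does not state this. The FAP is followed by a fragment of rat TGN38 (Tgoln2), a trans-Golgi network membrane protein, and a C-terminal EGFP that reports expression and localisation.

A second cassette encodes a reverse tetracycline transactivator (rtTA3-type, with VP16-derived activation repeats) followed by puromycin N-acetyltransferase and a bGH polyadenylation signal. It supplies both the inducer-responsive activator and the selection marker for stable integrants; its promoter is not annotated. According to the record, the construct is used for inducible FAP-TGN38-GFP expression, in the context of work on leaflet-specific phospholipid imaging with genetically encoded proximity sensors.
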