Features (pLannotate 1.2.2; 20 found; start..end, strand, type, name):
    307..895     +  rep_origin     ori: high-copy-number ColE1/pMB1/pBR322/pUC origin of replication
   1367..1388    -  promoter       SV40 promoter (fragment): SV40 enhancer and early promoter
   1392..1616    -  polyA_signal   bGH poly(A) signal: bovine growth hormone polyadenylation signal
   1677..2276    -  CDS            PuroR: puromycin N-acetyltransferase; pac from Streptomyces alboniger; confers resistance to puromycin
   2346..2456    -  CDS            VP48: 3 tandem repeats of the minimal activation domain of herpes simplex virus VP16 (Cheng et al., 2013)
   2386..3083    -  CDS            rtTA3 (fragment): reverse tetracycline transactivator 3 activates expression from Tet-responsive promoters in the presence of doxycycline
   3715..3783    +  CDS            large T antigen (fragment): large T antigen from SV40 (simian virus 40)
   3806..3887    +  polyA_signal   SV40 poly(A) signal: SV40 polyadenylation signal
   3962..4678    -  CDS            EGFP: EGFP is a basic (constitutively fluorescent) green fluorescent protein published in 1996, derived from Aequorea victoria. It is reported to be a rapidly-maturing weak dimer with moderate acid sensitivity.
   4688..4963    -  CDS            Ttgn1 (fragment): TGON3_RAT - Experimental evidence at protein level: Swiss-Prot protein existence level 1. From Rattus norvegicus (Rat).
   4976..5275    -  CDS            IGHV4-59 (fragment): HV459_HUMAN - Experimental evidence at protein level: Swiss-Prot protein existence level 1. V region of the variable domain of immunoglobulin heavy chains that participates in the antigen recognition (PubMed:24600447). Immunoglobulins, also known as antibodies, are membrane-bound or secreted glycoproteins produced by B lymphocytes. In the recognition phase of humoral immunity, the membrane-bound immunoglobulins serve as receptors which, upon binding of a specific antigen, trigger the clonal expansion and differentiation of B lymphocytes into immunoglobulins- secreting plasma cells. Secreted im
   5269..5335    -  CDS            FAPα2 (fragment): fluorogen-activating protein composed of a dimer of the L5-MG single-chain antibody fragment (Szent-Gyorgyi et al., 2008) binds malachite green derivatives to produce red fluorescence
   5333..5377    -  CDS            IGHJ1 (fragment): HJ01_HUMAN - Protein predicted: Swiss-Prot protein existence level 4. J region of the variable domain of immunoglobulin heavy chains that participates in the antigen recognition (PubMed:24600447). Immunoglobulins, also known as antibodies, are membrane-bound or secreted glycoproteins produced by B lymphocytes. In the recognition phase of humoral immunity, the membrane-bound immunoglobulins serve as receptors which, upon binding of a specific antigen, trigger the clonal expansion and differentiation of B lymphocytes into immunoglobulins- secreting plasma cells. Secreted immunoglobulins mediate
   5426..5722    -  CDS            IGHV4-59 (fragment): HV459_HUMAN - Experimental evidence at protein level: Swiss-Prot protein existence level 1. V region of the variable domain of immunoglobulin heavy chains that participates in the antigen recognition (PubMed:24600447). Immunoglobulins, also known as antibodies, are membrane-bound or secreted glycoproteins produced by B lymphocytes. In the recognition phase of humoral immunity, the membrane-bound immunoglobulins serve as receptors which, upon binding of a specific antigen, trigger the clonal expansion and differentiation of B lymphocytes into immunoglobulins- secreting plasma cells. Secreted im
   5759..5806    -  CDS            VSV-G tsO45 (fragment): vesicular stomatitis virus G glycoprotein, thermosensitive tsO45 mutant thermosensitive variant of VSV-G Orsay
   5885..6197    -  promoter       tight TRE promoter: Tet-responsive promoter PTight, consisting of seven tet operator sequences followed by the minimal CMV promoter
   6492..6522    +  rep_origin     M13 ori (fragment): M13 bacteriophage origin of replication; arrow indicates direction of (+) strand synthesis
   6523..6573    -  misc_feature   bom (fragment): basis of mobility region from pBR322
   6600..6704    +  promoter       AmpR promoter: bla
   6705..136     +  CDS            AmpR (across the origin): β-lactamase; bla; confers resistance to ampicillin, carbenicillin, and related antibiotics
>Addgene plasmid #242992 | pSBtet-FAP-TGN38-GFP | addgene full sequence | sequence record 492998 | Addgene NGS Result
TATCATTGCAGCACTGGGGCCAGATGGTAAGCCCTCCCGTATCGTAGTTATCTACACGACGGGGAGTCAG
GCAACTATGGATGAACGAAATAGACAGATCGCTGAGATAGGTGCCTCACTGATTAAGCATTGGTAACTGT
CAGACCAAGTTTACTCATATATACTTTAGATTGATTTAAAACTTCATTTTTAATTTAAAAGGATCTAGGT
GAAGATCCTTTTTGATAATCTCATGACCAAAATCCCTTAACGTGAGTTTTCGTTCCACTGAGCGTCAGAC
CCCGTAGAAAAGATCAAAGGATCTTCTTGAGATCCTTTTTTTCTGCGCGTAATCTGCTGCTTGCAAACAA
AAAAACCACCGCTACCAGCGGTGGTTTGTTTGCCGGATCAAGAGCTACCAACTCTTTTTCCGAAGGTAAC
TGGCTTCAGCAGAGCGCAGATACCAAATACTGTTCTTCTAGTGTAGCCGTAGTTAGGCCACCACTTCAAG
AACTCTGTAGCACCGCCTACATACCTCGCTCTGCTAATCCTGTTACCAGTGGCTGCTGCCAGTGGCGATA
AGTCGTGTCTTACCGGGTTGGACTCAAGACGATAGTTACCGGATAAGGCGCAGCGGTCGGGCTGAACGGG
GGGTTCGTGCACACAGCCCAGCTTGGAGCGAACGACCTACACCGAACTGAGATACCTACAGCGTGAGCTA
TGAGAAAGCGCCACGCTTCCCGAAGGGAGAAAGGCGGACAGGTATCCGGTAAGCGGCAGGGTCGGAACAG
GAGAGCGCACGAGGGAGCTTCCAGGGGGAAACGCCTGGTATCTTTATAGTCCTGTCGGGTTTCGCCACCT
CTGACTTGAGCGTCGATTTTTGTGATGCTCGTCAGGGGGGCGGAGCCTATGGAAAAACGCCAGCAACGCG
GCCTTTTTACGGTTCCTGGCCTTTTGCTGGCCTTTTGCTCACATGTTCTTTCCTGCGTTATCCCCTGATT
CTGTGGATAACCGTATTACCGCCTTTGAGTGAGCTGATACCGCTCGCCGCAGCCGAACGACCGAGCGCAG
CGAGTCAGTGAGCGAGGAAGCGGATCCCTATACAGTTGAAGTCGGAAGTTTACATACACCTTAGCCAAAT
ACATTTAAACTCACTTTTTCACAATTCCTGACATTTAATCCTAGTAAAAATTCCCTGTCTTAGGTCAGTT
AGGATCACCACTTTATTTTAAGAATGTGAAATATCAGAATAATAGTAGAGAGAATGATTCATTTCAGCTT
TTATTTCTTTCATCACATTCCCAGTGGGTCAGAAGTTTACATACACTCGACTCCTCTGCAGAATGCGGCG
ATGTTTCGGTAAGGGGTCCCGAGTAGCTAGTAGGCCCAGCTGGTTCTTTCCGCCTCAGAAGCCATAGAGC
CCACCGCATCCCCAGCATGCCTGCTATTGTCTTCCCAATCCTCCCCCTTGCTGTCCTGCCCCACCCCACC
CCCCAGAATAGAATGACACCTACTCAGACAATGCGATGCAATTTCCTCATTTTATTAGGAAAGGACAGTG
GGAGTGGCACCTTCCAGGGTCAAGGAAGGCACGGGGGAGGGGCAAACAACAGATGGCTGGCAACTAGAAG
GCACAGTCGAGGCTGATCAGCGAGCTCTAGAGAATTGATCCCCAAGCTTCACGACAGGCCTTCGAATCAG
GCACCGGGCTTGCGGGTCATGCACCAGGTGCGCGGTCCTTCGGGCACCTCGACGTCGGCGGTGACGGTGA
AGCCGAGCCGCTCGTAGAAGGGGAGGTTGCGGGGCGCGGAGGTCTCCAGGAAGGCGGGCACCCCGGCGCG
CTCGGCCGCCTCCACTCCGGGGAGCACGACGGCGCTGCCCAGACCCTTGCCCTGGTGGTCGGGCGAGACG
CCGACGGTGGCCAGGAACCACGCGGGCTCCTTGGGCCGGTGCGGCGCCAGGAGGCCTTCCATCTGTTGCT
GCGCGGCCAGCCGGGAACCGCTCAACTCGGCCATGCGCGGGCCGATCTCGGCGAACACCGCCCCCGCTTC
GACGCTCTCCGGCGTGGTCCAGACCGCCACCGCGGCGCCGTCGTCCGCGACCCACACCTTGCCGATGTCG
AGCCCGACGCGCGTGAGGAAGAGTTCTTGCAGCTCGGTGACCCGCTCGATGTGGCGGTCCGGATCGACGG
TGTGGCGCGTGGCGGGGTAGTCGGCGAACGCGGCGGCGAGGGTGCGTACGGCCCTGGGGACGTCGTCGCG
GGTGGCGAGGCGCACCGTGGGCTTGTACTCGGTCATGGGACCAGGATTCTCCTCGACGTCACCAGCCTGC
TTCAGCAGGCTGAAGTTAGTAGCGCCGGACCCGGGGAGCATGTCAAGGTCAAAATCGTCAAGAGCGTCAG
CAGGCAGCATATCAAGGTCAAAGTCGTCAAGGGCATCGGCTGGGAGCATGTCTAAGTCAAAATCGTCAAG
GGCGTCGGCCGGCCCGCCGCTTTCGCACTTTAGCTGTTTCTCCAGGCCACATATGATTAGTTCCAGGCCG
AAAAGGAAGGCAGGTTCGGCTCCCTGCCGGTCGAACAGCTCAATTGCTTGTCTCAGAAGTGGGGGCATAG
AATCGGTGGTAGGTGTCTCTCTTTCCTCTTTTGCTACTTGATGCTCCTGTTCCTCCAATACGCAGCCCAG
TGTAAAGTGGCCCACGGCGGACAGAGCGTACAGTGCGTTCTCCAGGGAGAAGCCTTGCTGACACAGGAAC
GCGAGCTGATTTTCCAGGGTTTCGTACTGTTTCTCTGTTGGGCGGGTGCCGAGATGCACTTTAGCCCCGT
CGCGATGTGAGAGGAGAGCACAGCGGAATGACTTGGCGTTGTTCCGCAGAAAGTCTTGCCATGACTCGCC
TTCCAGGGGGCAGAAGTGGGTATGATGCCTGTCCAGCATCTCGATTGGCAGGGCATCGAGCAGGGCCCGC
TTGTTCTTCACGTGCCAGTACAGGGTAGGCTGCTCAACTCCCAGCTTTTGAGCGAGTTTCCTTGTCGTCA
GGCCTTCGATACCGACTCCATTGAGTAATTCCAGAGCGCCGTTTATGACTTTGCTCTTGTCCAGTCTAGA
CATGGTGGCCTCAGGTGCAGAGGTTTCTACAGGGAAAGAGAGAAAGGCTACAGTTAGTTTGCTGTGATGA
TGCTAAGTGCCGAGGTCAGATGTCTATGGATTGTACACGGAATCCCAACGCAGGAACCAAAAAACACTCA
CCCAAAAAAATGGCGCTAAGGCCGAGAGAAAGGCGAAGTTCCGTCTACGGCTATATACCTTGAAACAGGG
GCGGCAGAAGTGACGCAACGCGGTTGCGCGGACGGCTTCCTGTGTTTTCATTGGTCGAAGCGTTCTGCGC
GTGCGCAGAGATTCCCCAGGGAAGGCGGGCCCTCTTCCGAATGTCCAATCCGGACATTCTTCCGGTTGGA
CCTCCGCGGTCAGCGCTGTGCCCGGCGAGAGATCACGTGGGGCGCGGAGGCGGTGCTGCTGGGGCACGGC
CGTCCAGCCTCGGCGGCCATATTTTTGAGGGGCTGTTCATCTCGTTCACACGCTCTGTCCGCCATGTTTG
TGAGTGGAAGCGCCATTACCCCTTCAAGCGACTGAAGGCTGCAGGGCCTCTGGTGGCCCGCATGGGGAGA
CCAGACCCGCCAGGCCCGCCTTTCCGCACTCAGTCCGGGCTTACTTTATTTTGTGAGACAGGGTCTCGCC
TAGGTACCACATTTGTAGAGGTTTTACTTGCTTTAAAAAACCTCCCACATCTCCCCCTGAACCTGAAACA
TAAAATGAATGCAATTGTTGTTGTTAACTTGTTTATTGCAGCTTATAATGGTTACAAATAAAGCAATAGC
ATCACAAATTTCACAAATAAAGCATTTTTTTCACTGCATTCTTGTTGTGGTTTGTCCAAACTCATCAATG
TATCTTATCATGTCTATCGATGGAAGCTTGGCCTGACACTACTTGTACAGCTCGTCCATGCCGAGAGTGA
TCCCGGCGGCGGTCACGAACTCCAGCAGGACCATGTGATCGCGCTTCTCGTTGGGGTCTTTGCTCAGGGC
GGACTGGGTGCTCAGGTAGTGGTTGTCGGGCAGCAGCACGGGGCCGTCGCCGATGGGGGTGTTCTGCTGG
TAGTGGTCGGCGAGCTGCACGCTGCCGTCCTCGATGTTGTGGCGGATCTTGAAGTTCACCTTGATGCCGT
TCTTCTGCTTGTCGGCCATGATATAGACGTTGTGGCTGTTGTAGTTGTACTCCAGCTTGTGCCCCAGGAT
GTTGCCGTCCTCCTTGAAGTCGATGCCCTTCAGCTCGATGCGGTTCACCAGGGTGTCGCCCTCGAACTTC
ACCTCGGCGCGGGTCTTGTAGTTGCCGTCGTCCTTGAAGAAGATGGTGCGCTCCTGGACGTAGCCTTCGG
GCATGGCGGACTTGAAGAAGTCGTGCTGCTTCATGTGGTCGGGGTAGCGGCTGAAGCACTGCACGCCGTA
GGTCAGGGTGGTCACGAGGGTGGGCCAGGGCACGGGCAGCTTGCCGGTGGTGCAGATGAACTTCAGGGTC
AGCTTGCCGTAGGTGGCATCGCCCTCGCCCTCGCCGGACACGCTGAACTTGTGGCCGTTTACGTCGCCGT
CCAGCTCGACCAGGATGGGCACCACCCCGGTGAACAGCTCCTCGCCCTTGCTCACCATGCCACCACCAAG
CTTTAGGTTCAAACGTTGGTAGTCACTGGCCTTTGGCCTCCGAGTGACTTTGGATCTTTTTCCTTCCAGG
GCAAAAGCAATAATCTTTCGTTTGTTGTGGTAAGCAATATAGAGGACAGCAACAAGAACAGCAGCGGTCA
CCAGATAAGCAAAGAAGTGACCAGATCCAGACCCATGGGCCAGACCGGCCGCGGAGACAGTGACCAGGGT
ACCCTGGCCCCAGTGCTGGAAATACTCATCCGAAGGTATTGGACCACTATTATCATAGTAATGTGTGGGT
CCCTCCCTCGCAGCGTAATACACGGCCGTGTCCGCGGCGGTTACAGAGGTCAACTTCAAGAAGAACTGGT
TCTTCGACTTGTCTGATGATATGGTGACTCGACTCTTGAGGGCCGGGTTGTAGTACGTTCTCCCACTATA
ATACATACTCCCAATCCACTCAGGCCCCTTCCCTGGGGGCTGGCGAATCCAGCCCCAGTAGTAATGACTA
CTGCTGATGGAGGCACCAGAGACAGTGCAGGTGAGGGACAGGGTCTCCGAAGGCTTCACCAGTCCTGGGC
CCGACTCCTGCAGCTGCACCTGAGAACCGCCGCCTCCGGAACCACCACCGCCGCTGCCACCGCCACCAGA
GCCGCCACCACCGGAAACTGTAACTAAAGTGCCCTGGCCCCAATGTTGAAAATACTCATCGCTAGGTATT
GGGCCTGAATTATCATAATAATGCGTTGGGCCCTCACGGGCAGCATAATAGACAGCTGTATCAGCAGCGG
TAACGCTAGTGAGTTTTAAAAAGAATTGGTTTTTTGACTTATCAGAGGATATGGTAACACGTGACTTCAA
GGCAGGATTATAGTAAGTTCTACCCGAGTAGTACATAGACCCTATCCACTCTGGGCCCTTTCCAGGTGGT
TGTCTAATCCAACCCCAATAATAGTGCGAGGAGGAAATTGATGCGCCACTGACTGTGCAGGTTAGGGAAA
GTGTCTCAGATGGTTTAACCAAACCAGGTCCAGATTCTTGCAACTGGACTTGCAGGCCAGAAAGGCCGAA
AGAGGTGGCGACCGGTGCGCAATTCACCCCGATGAATAAAAAAGCTAAGTACAAAAGGCACTTCATGGTG
GCCTCAGAGGCCTTTCGAGGGTAGGAAGTGGTACGGAAAGTAGGTATAAGGCAAAAGAGTTGGAATTGGC
TCCAGGCGATCTGACGGTTCACTAAACGAGCTCTGCTTTTATAGGCGCCCACCGTACACGCCTAATCGAC
ATACGTTCTCTATCACTGATAGGGAGTAAACTCGACATACGTTCTCTATCACTGATAGGGATAAACTCGA
CATACGTTCTCTATCACTGATAGGGAGTAAACTCGACATACGTTCTCTATCACTGATAGGGAGTAAACTC
GACATACGTTCTCTATCACTGATAGGGAGTAAACTCGACATCGTTCTCTATCACTGATAGGGAGTAAACT
CGACATACGTTCTCTATCACTGATAGGGAGTAAACTCGTCTAGATAGCGGACCCCTTACCGAAACATCGC
CGCATTCTGCAGAGGAGTCGAACTTAGTGTATGTAAACTTCTGACCCACTGGAATTGTGATACAGTGAAT
TATAAGTGAAATAATCTGTCTGTAAACAATTGTTGGAAAAATGACTTGTGTCATGCACAAAGTAGATGTC
CTAACTGACTTGCCAAAACTATTGTTTGTTAACAAGAAATTTGTGGAGTAGTTGAAAAACGAGTTTTAAT
GACTCCAACTTAAGTGTATGTAAACTTCCGACTTCAACTGTATAGGGATCCAATTTTAACAAAATATTAA
CGCTTACAATTTCCTGATGCGGTATTTTCTCCTTACGCATCTGTGCGGTATTTCACACCGCATCAGGTGG
CACTTTTCGGGGAAATGTGCGCGGAACCCCTATTTGTTTATTTTTCTAAATACATTCAAATATGTATCCG
CTCATGAGACAATAACCCTGATAAATGCTTCAATAATATTGAAAAAGGAAGAGTATGAGTATTCAACATT
TCCGTGTCGCCCTTATTCCCTTTTTTGCGGCATTTTGCCTTCCTGTTTTTGCTCACCCAGAAACGCTGGT
GAAAGTAAAAGATGCTGAAGATCAGTTGGGTGCACGAGTGGGTTACATCGAACTGGATCTCAACAGCGGT
AAGATCCTTGAGAGTTTTCGCCCCGAAGAACGTTTTCCAATGATGAGCACTTTTAAAGTTCTGCTATGTG
GCGCGGTATTATCCCGTATTGACGCCGGGCAAGAGCAACTCGGTCGCCGCATACACTATTCTCAGAATGA
CTTGGTTGAGTACTCACCAGTCACAGAAAAGCATCTTACGGATGGCATGACAGTAAGAGAATTATGCAGT
GCTGCCATAACCATGAGTGATAACACTGCGGCCAACTTACTTCTGACAACGATCGGAGGACCGAAGGAGC
TAACCGCTTTTTTGCACAACATGGGGGATCATGTAACTCGCCTTGATCGTTGGGAACCGGAGCTGAATGA
AGCCATACCAAACGACGAGCGTGACACCACGATGCCTGTAGCAATGGCAACAACGTTGCGCAAACTATTA
ACTGGCGAACTACTTACTCTAGCTTCCCGGCAACAATTAATAGACTGGATGGAGGCGGATAAAGTTGCAG
GACCACTTCTGCGCTCGGCCCTTCCGGCTGGCTGGTTTATTGCTGATAAATCTGGAGCCGGTGAGCGTGG
GTCTCGCGG
